>Addgene plasmid #131648 | ELK4_pet28a | addgene full sequence | sequence record 258589 | Addgene NGS Result
ATCCGGATATAGTTCCTCCTTTCAGCAAAAAACCCCTCAAGACCCGTTTAGAGGCCCCAAGGGGTTATGC
TAGTTATTGCTCAGCGGTGGCAGCAGCCAACTCAGCTTCCTTTCGGGCTTTGTTAGCAGCCGGATCTCAG
TGGTGGTGGTGGTGGTGCTCGAGTGCGGCCGCAAGCTTGTCGACGGAGCTCGAATTCTTATGTCTTCTGT
AGGTCTGGGGAAAATGGGCCAGGGGTGGAAGGTCCATCCAGCCCAGACAGAGTGAATGGCCCATGACTGT
TCAGTACAGAAGGAAACTGGAAAAGTGTGTTAGCACCTTGCAGTCTGGCTGGACTTAGGGGAGCAACAGG
ACTGAGAGTACTCCAGAAGTGGATACTGGAGAGCAAGGGGCTTGGAGTCAGTATGATGGGTGTCTGTGAA
AAAAATGCTGGTGTAAGAGAAGCTGTAGGGAGAGATGGGCTCAGTATTCCCAGTGGGCTTGGATCACTGC
TCGTGATCACAAGGGTGGGTGCCAGTTCTAACCCTTTGGGTTTCTTGGATCTTGATGAATTATTTACTTT
GTCCTTTTCTAGCAAGACTGAATCCTGGTCTTTAGGCTCCAGTGACAAATTCTCTGGAAGTTCCATTGGC
TGAGAAGCCACTGAATCAATGTCTGTGTCGATGTCTGGGTGAGAACTCAGTGGTGGTGAAGGTGTTCTGG
GAGGTTCCTGCAAAGGGGGTATGGACGAAATGGGTGGTGTGGTGGCAAAAGCAGTCATTACGTTAGAGGC
AGAGGTTGGGGCTTCCAGGGAAGGCAGTTTTGGGGAAACCAATGTCTCCAAAGCTTGGATAGTTTCTTCT
GAAGATGGAGAAATACTTGGGCCAATTGAAATGGTGGCAGCAACAGGTTCAACCGGTGGCTTTTTGGAAG
GTGTCGTGACAAATTTGATGACAGATGGTGTGGGCTCCTGAGGAGATTTTTTCTCTGCCAGTTTCTCGGC
TGGATTCTCAGTCTTTATCAATTTGAAAAGCTTTACATTGGAGGAGTTCAAAGAGTTGAGAGTAAATGAA
GAATATAAGCCAGAGTGTATGTAGTCATTGCGGCTAGAGGTCTTGGCACCAGGCTGAGGTGGTTTATCTT
TCCCTCCATTCTCCACATCTTTGGAACTGCTGCTGACTTCACTGAAGTTTAAACTTTCACAGTCACCCTC
AATCCTGCCCACTGTCATTGGATCCATGTTCAAAATCTCTGGATAAGAGACAAACTTGTACACAAACTTC
TGACCATTCACTTTTTTGATGATATTCTTTACATAATAGTATCTGAGGGCTCGGCTGAGTTTGTCATAAT
TCATGTTAGGCTTGTTCTTGCGAATCCCCCAGAGACGAGCCACCTCTTCTGCCTGCAAAAGCTTAAACTG
CCCATCATTAGAGGTCCAACAGATCATGTGCTTGTTCTGAGGCTTCTGCAGGAGCTGAAGAAGGAACTGC
CACAGGGTGATAGCACTGTCCATATGGCTGCCGCGCGGCACCAGGCCGCTGCTGTGATGATGATGATGAT
GGCTGCTGCCCATGGTATATCTCCTTCTTAAAGTTAAACAAAATTATTTCTAGAGGGGAATTGTTATCCG
CTCACAATTCCCCTATAGTGAGTCGTATTAATTTCGCGGGATCGAGATCTCGATCCTCTACGCCGGACGC
ATCGTGGCCGGCATCACCGGCGCCACAGGTGCGGTTGCTGGCGCCTATATCGCCGACATCACCGATGGGG
AAGATCGGGCTCGCCACTTCGGGCTCATGAGCGCTTGTTTCGGCGTGGGTATGGTGGCAGGCCCCGTGGC
CGGGGGACTGTTGGGCGCCATCTCCTTGCATGCACCATTCCTTGCGGCGGCGGTGCTCAACGGCCTCAAC
CTACTACTGGGCTGCTTCCTAATGCAGGAGTCGCATAAGGGAGAGCGTCGAGATCCCGGACACCATCGAA
TGGCGCAAAACCTTTCGCGGTATGGCATGATAGCGCCCGGAAGAGAGTCAATTCAGGGTGGTGAATGTGA
AACCAGTAACGTTATACGATGTCGCAGAGTATGCCGGTGTCTCTTATCAGACCGTTTCCCGCGTGGTGAA
CCAGGCCAGCCACGTTTCTGCGAAAACGCGGGAAAAAGTGGAAGCGGCGATGGCGGAGCTGAATTACATT
CCCAACCGCGTGGCACAACAACTGGCGGGCAAACAGTCGTTGCTGATTGGCGTTGCCACCTCCAGTCTGG
CCCTGCACGCGCCGTCGCAAATTGTCGCGGCGATTAAATCTCGCGCCGATCAACTGGGTGCCAGCGTGGT
GGTGTCGATGGTAGAACGAAGCGGCGTCGAAGCCTGTAAAGCGGCGGTGCACAATCTTCTCGCGCAACGC
GTCAGTGGGCTGATCATTAACTATCCGCTGGATGACCAGGATGCCATTGCTGTGGAAGCTGCCTGCACTA
ATGTTCCGGCGTTATTTCTTGATGTCTCTGACCAGACACCCATCAACAGTATTATTTTCTCCCATGAAGA
CGGTACGCGACTGGGCGTGGAGCATCTGGTCGCATTGGGTCACCAGCAAATCGCGCTGTTAGCGGGCCCA
TTAAGTTCTGTCTCGGCGCGTCTGCGTCTGGCTGGCTGGCATAAATATCTCACTCGCAATCAAATTCAGC
CGATAGCGGAACGGGAAGGCGACTGGAGTGCCATGTCCGGTTTTCAACAAACCATGCAAATGCTGAATGA
GGGCATCGTTCCCACTGCGATGCTGGTTGCCAACGATCAGATGGCGCTGGGCGCAATGCGCGCCATTACC
GAGTCCGGGCTGCGCGTTGGTGCGGATATCTCGGTAGTGGGATACGACGATACCGAAGACAGCTCATGTT
ATATCCCGCCGTTAACCACCATCAAACAGGATTTTCGCCTGCTGGGGCAAACCAGCGTGGACCGCTTGCT
GCAACTCTCTCAGGGCCAGGCGGTGAAGGGCAATCAGCTGTTGCCCGTCTCACTGGTGAAAAGAAAAACC
ACCCTGGCGCCCAATACGCAAACCGCCTCTCCCCGCGCGTTGGCCGATTCATTAATGCAGCTGGCACGAC
AGGTTTCCCGACTGGAAAGCGGGCAGTGAGCGCAACGCAATTAATGTAAGTTAGCTCACTCATTAGGCAC
CGGGATCTCGACCGATGCCCTTGAGAGCCTTCAACCCAGTCAGCTCCTTCCGGTGGGCGCGGGGCATGAC
TATCGTCGCCGCACTTATGACTGTCTTCTTTATCATGCAACTCGTAGGACAGGTGCCGGCAGCGCTCTGG
GTCATTTTCGGCGAGGACCGCTTTCGCTGGAGCGCGACGATGATCGGCCTGTCGCTTGCGGTATTCGGAA
TCTTGCACGCCCTCGCTCAAGCCTTCGTCACTGGTCCCGCCACCAAACGTTTCGGCGAGAAGCAGGCCAT
TATCGCCGGCATGGCGGCCCCACGGGTGCGCATGATCGTGCTCCTGTCGTTGAGGACCCGGCTAGGCTGG
CGGGGTTGCCTTACTGGTTAGCAGAATGAATCACCGATACGCGAGCGAACGTGAAGCGACTGCTGCTGCA
AAACGTCTGCGACCTGAGCAACAACATGAATGGTCTTCGGTTTCCGTGTTTCGTAAAGTCTGGAAACGCG
GAAGTCAGCGCCCTGCACCATTATGTTCCGGATCTGCATCGCAGGATGCTGCTGGCTACCCTGTGGAACA
CCTACATCTGTATTAACGAAGCGCTGGCATTGACCCTGAGTGATTTTTCTCTGGTCCCGCCGCATCCATA
CCGCCAGTTGTTTACCCTCACAACGTTCCAGTAACCGGGCATGTTCATCATCAGTAACCCGTATCGTGAG
CATCCTCTCTCGTTTCATCGGTATCATTACCCCCATGAACAGAAATCCCCCTTACACGGAGGCATCAGTG
ACCAAACAGGAAAAAACCGCCCTTAACATGGCCCGCTTTATCAGAAGCCAGACATTAACGCTTCTGGAGA
AACTCAACGAGCTGGACGCGGATGAACAGGCAGACATCTGTGAATCGCTTCACGACCACGCTGATGAGCT
TTACCGCAGCTGCCTCGCGCGTTTCGGTGATGACGGTGAAAACCTCTGACACATGCAGCTCCCGGAGACG
GTCACAGCTTGTCTGTAAGCGGATGCCGGGAGCAGACAAGCCCGTCAGGGCGCGTCAGCGGGTGTTGGCG
GGTGTCGGGGCGCAGCCATGACCCAGTCACGTAGCGATAGCGGAGTGTATACTGGCTTAACTATGCGGCA
TCAGAGCAGATTGTACTGAGAGTGCACCATTGCGGTGTGAAATACCGCACAGATGCGTAAGGAGAAAATA
CCGCATCAGGCGCTCTTCCGCTTCCTCGCTCACTGACTCGCTGCGCTCGGTCGTTCGGCTGCGGCGAGCG
GTATCAGCTCACTCAAAGGCGGTAATACGGTTATCCACAGAATCAGGGGATAACGCAGGAAAGAACATGT
GAGCAAAAGGCCAGCAAAAGGCCAGGAACCGTAAAAAGGCCGCGTTGCTGGCGTTTTTCCATAGGCTCCG
CCCCCCTGACGAGCATCACAAAAATCGACGCTCAAGTCAGAGGTGGCGAAACCCGACAGGACTATAAAGA
TACCAGGCGTTTCCCCCTGGAAGCTCCCTCGTGCGCTCTCCTGTTCCGACCCTGCCGCTTACCGGATACC
TGTCCGCCTTTCTCCCTTCGGGAAGCGTGGCGCTTTCTCATAGCTCACGCTGTAGGTATCTCAGTTCGGT
GTAGGTCGTTCGCTCCAAGCTGGGCTGTGTGCACGAACCCCCCGTTCAGCCCGACCGCTGCGCCTTATCC
GGTAACTATCGTCTTGAGTCCAACCCGGTAAGACACGACTTATCGCCACTGGCAGCAGCCACTGGTAACA
GGATTAGCAGAGCGAGGTATGTAGGCGGTGCTACAGAGTTCTTGAAGTGGTGGCCTAACTACGGCTACAC
TAGAAGGACAGTATTTGGTATCTGCGCTCTGCTGAAGCCAGTTACCTTCGGAAAAAGAGTTGGTAGCTCT
TGATCCGGCAAACAAACCACCGCTGGTAGCGGTGGTTTTTTTGTTTGCAAGCAGCAGATTACGCGCAGAA
AAAAAGGATCTCAAGAAGATCCTTTGATCTTTTCTACGGGGTCTGACGCTCAGTGGAACGAAAACTCACG
TTAAGGGATTTTGGTCATGAACAATAAAACTGTCTGCTTACATAAACAGTAATACAAGGGGTGTTATGAG
CCATATTCAACGGGAAACGTCTTGCTCTAGGCCGCGATTAAATTCCAACATGGATGCTGATTTATATGGG
TATAAATGGGCTCGCGATAATGTCGGGCAATCAGGTGCGACAATCTATCGATTGTATGGGAAGCCCGATG
CGCCAGAGTTGTTTCTGAAACATGGCAAAGGTAGCGTTGCCAATGATGTTACAGATGAGATGGTCAGACT
AAACTGGCTGACGGAATTTATGCCTCTTCCGACCATCAAGCATTTTATCCGTACTCCTGATGATGCATGG
TTACTCACCACTGCGATCCCCGGGAAAACAGCATTCCAGGTATTAGAAGAATATCCTGATTCAGGTGAAA
ATATTGTTGATGCGCTGGCAGTGTTCCTGCGCCGGTTGCATTCGATTCCTGTTTGTAATTGTCCTTTTAA
CAGCGATCGCGTATTTCGTCTCGCTCAGGCGCAATCACGAATGAATAACGGTTTGGTTGATGCGAGTGAT
TTTGATGACGAGCGTAATGGCTGGCCTGTTGAACAAGTCTGGAAAGAAATGCATAAACTTTTGCCATTCT
CACCGGATTCAGTCGTCACTCATGGTGATTTCTCACTTGATAACCTTATTTTTGACGAGGGGAAATTAAT
AGGTTGTATTGATGTTGGACGAGTCGGAATCGCAGACCGATACCAGGATCTTGCCATCCTATGGAACTGC
CTCGGTGAGTTTTCTCCTTCATTACAGAAACGGCTTTTTCAAAAATATGGTATTGATAATCCTGATATGA
ATAAATTGCAGTTTCATTTGATGCTCGATGAGTTTTTCTAAGAATTAATTCATGAGCGGATACATATTTG
AATGTATTTAGAAAAATAAACAAATAGGGGTTCCGCGCACATTTCCCCGAAAAGTGCCACCTAAATTGTA
AGCGTTAATATTTTGTTAAAATTCGCGTTAAATTTTTGTTAAATCAGCTCATTTTTTAACCAATAGGCCG
AAATCGGCAAAATCCCTTATAAATCAAAAGAATAGACCGAGATAGGGT
[37 nt withheld, positions 6279-6315]
AAAGAACGTGGACTCCAACGTCAAAGG
[49 nt withheld, positions 6343-6391]
T
[91 nt withheld, positions 6393-6483]
G
[124 nt withheld, positions 6485-6608]
CCCATTCGCCA
Features (pLannotate 1.2.2; 21 found; start..end, strand, type, name):
     26..73      -  terminator     T7 terminator: transcription terminator for bacteriophage T7 RNA polymerase
     81..130     -  CDS            SET1 (fragment): solubility-enhancement tag derived from T7 phage gene 10B
    140..157     -  CDS            9xHis (fragment): 9xHis affinity tag
    201..1493    -  CDS            ELK4: ELK4_HUMAN - Also known as SAP1. Experimental evidence at protein level: Swiss-Prot protein existence level 1. Involved in both transcriptional activation and repression. Interaction with SIRT7 leads to recruitment and stabilization of SIRT7 at promoters, followed by deacetylation of histone H3 at 'Lys-18' (H3K18Ac) and subsequent transcription repression. Forms a ternary complex with the serum response factor (SRF). Requires DNA-bound SRF for ternary complex formation and makes extensive DNA contacts to the 5'side of SRF, but does not bind DNA autonomously. From Homo sapiens (Human).
   1497..1514    -  CDS            thrombin site: thrombin recognition and cleavage site
   1525..1541    -  CDS            capTEV™ (fragment): composite tag for in vivo biotinylation, TEV protease cleavage, and 6xHis tagging
   1560..1582    -  RBS            RBS: efficient ribosome binding site from bacteriophage T7 gene 10 (Olins and Rangwala, 1989)
   1597..1621    -  protein_bind   lac operator: The lac repressor binds to the lac operator to inhibit transcription in E. coli. This inhibition can be relieved by adding lactose or isopropyl-β-D-thiogalactopyranoside (IPTG). lac repressor encoded by lacI
   1622..1640    -  promoter       T7 promoter: promoter for bacteriophage T7 RNA polymerase
   1662..1941    +  CDS            TcR (fragment): tetracycline efflux protein; tet; confers resistance to tetracycline
   1949..2026    +  promoter       lacI promoter: lacI
   2027..3109    +  CDS            lacI: lac repressor; lacI; The lac repressor binds to the lac operator to inhibit transcription in E. coli. This inhibition can be relieved by adding lactose or isopropyl-β-D-thiogalactopyranoside (IPTG).
   3122..3143    +  protein_bind   CAP binding site: CAP binding activates transcription in the presence of cAMP. E. coli catabolite activator protein
   3158..3449    +  CDS            TcR (fragment): tetracycline efflux protein; tet; confers resistance to tetracycline
   3521..3901    -  CDS            YPB1_ECOLX: Protein predicted: Swiss-Prot protein existence level 4. From Escherichia coli.
   3918..4109    +  CDS            rop: Rop protein, which maintains plasmids at low copy number; rop
   4211..4350    +  misc_feature   bom: basis of mobility region from pBR322
   4536..5124    -  rep_origin     ori: high-copy-number ColE1/pMB1/pBR322/pUC origin of replication
   5246..6061    +  CDS            KanR: aminoglycoside phosphotransferase; aph(3')-Ia; confers resistance to kanamycin in bacteria or G418 (Geneticin®) in eukaryotes
   6070..6127    -  promoter       AmpR promoter (fragment): bla
   6180..6608    -  rep_origin     f1 ori (sequence partly withheld): f1 bacteriophage origin of replication; arrow indicates direction of (+) strand synthesis
