[The description below was written by a language model from this plasmid's Addgene catalogue record and pLannotate feature annotations shown in this document.]
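Description:
ELK4_pet28a is a bacterial expression plasmid built on the pET-28a backbone for producing the human ETS-family transcription factor ELK4 (also known as SAP1) in E. coli. The roughly 1.3 kb insert, described as equivalent to the full coding sequence of the reference ELK4 transcript, was cloned by restriction digestion between the NdeI and EcoRI sites. This places it in frame behind the backbone-encoded N-terminal 6xHis tag and a thrombin cleavage site, so the tag can be used for metal-affinity purification and then removed by protease treatment. The annotation software labels the N-terminal His stretch as a fragment of a composite tag. It also detects a backbone C-terminal His fragment downstream of the insert, and whether that fragment is translated depends on a stop codon in the insert, which the record does not state.

Expression is driven by a T7 promoter paired with a lac operator and the T7 gene 10 ribosome binding site, and transcription ends at the T7 terminator. The plasmid carries its own lacI gene, so the cassette stays repressed until IPTG is added in a host that supplies T7 RNA polymerase. Replication relies on a pBR322-type ColE1 origin accompanied by rop and the bom region. The catalogue lists the plasmid as high copy, although rop normally restrains copy number. Selection is by kanamycin resistance, and an f1 origin is also present. The short tetracycline-resistance and AmpR promoter fragments are non-functional backbone remnants. The associated work compared MAPK specificity across ETS transcription factors, which is consistent with use of this plasmid to make purified recombinant ELK4 for biochemical assays.
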