Addgene plasmid #131648: ELK4_pet28a
Purpose: Bacterial expression of ETS gene ELK4
Depositing lab: Peter Hollenhorst. Depositing organization: Indiana University, Bloomington. Publication: Comparison of MAPK specificity across the ETS transcription factor family identifies a high-affinity ERK interaction required for ERG function in prostate cells. Selvaraj N, Kedage V, Hollenhorst PC. Cell Commun Signal. 2015 Feb 19;13:12. doi: 10.1186/s12964-015-0089-7. PubMed 25885538.
Backbone
  Vector backbone: pet28a
  Backbone manufacturer: EMD Biosciences
  Backbone size w/o insert (bp): 5369
  Vector type: Bacterial Expression
Growth in bacteria
  Bacterial resistance: Kanamycin, 50 μg/mL
  Growth temperature: 37°C
  Growth strain: DH5alpha
  Copy number: High Copy
Gene/Insert
  Gene/Insert name: ELK4 (alt name: SAP1)
  Species: H. sapiens (human)
  Insert size (bp): 1296
  Entrez Gene: ELK4 (a.k.a. SAP1)
  Tag / fusion protein: 6xHis (N terminal on backbone)
  Cloning method: Restriction Enzyme; 5′ cloning site Nde1 (unknown if destroyed); 3′ cloning site EcoR1 (unknown if destroyed)
  Sequencing primers: 5′ T7 Fwd
Terms and licenses: Academic/Nonprofit Terms; Industry Terms: Not Available to Industry
Depositor comments: insert equivalent to CDS in NM_001973
How to cite: ELK4_pet28a was a gift from Peter Hollenhorst (Addgene plasmid # 131648 ; http://n2t.net/addgene:131648 ; RRID:Addgene_131648)
